Addgene plasmid #41107: siCheck2-taranismutant3'UTR
Depositing lab: Phillip Zamore. Depositing organization: University of Massachusetts, Worcester. Publication: Dicer Partner Proteins Tune the Length of Mature miRNAs in Flies and Mammals. Fukunaga R, Han BW, Hung JH, Xu J, Weng Z, Zamore PD. Cell. 2012 Oct 9. pii: S0092-8674(12)01171-3. doi: 10.1016/j.cell.2012.09.027. PubMed 23063653.
Backbone
  Vector backbone: siCheck2
  Backbone size w/o insert (bp): 6000
  Total vector size (bp): 6700
  Vector type: Luciferase
Growth in bacteria
  Bacterial resistance: Ampicillin, 100 μg/mL
  Growth temperature: 37°C
  Growth strain: Mach1
  Copy number: Unknown
Gene/Insert
  Gene/Insert name: taranismutant3'UTR
  Species: Synthetic
  Insert size (bp): 700
  Cloning method: Restriction Enzyme; 5′ cloning site XhoI (unknown if destroyed); 3′ cloning site NotI (unknown if destroyed)
  Sequencing primers: 5′ ATGAAATGGGTAAGTACATCAAGAGCTTCG; 3′ TCCTCACACAAAAAACCAACACACAGATGT
Terms and licenses: Academic/Nonprofit Terms; Industry Terms: Not Available to Industry
How to cite: siCheck2-taranismutant3'UTR was a gift from Phillip Zamore (Addgene plasmid # 41107 ; http://n2t.net/addgene:41107 ; RRID:Addgene_41107)
