[The description below was written by a language model from this plasmid's Addgene catalogue record.]
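Description:
siCheck2-taranismutant3'UTR is a luciferase reporter plasmid built on the siCheck2 backbone, with a total size of about 6.7 kb (roughly 6 kb of backbone plus a 700 bp insert). It is propagated in E. coli under ampicillin selection; the copy number is listed as unknown, and the record does not itemise the origin of replication or the promoters driving reporter expression. No feature table accompanies the entry, so the arrangement of reporter cassettes can only be inferred from the backbone name. Vectors of the psiCHECK-2 type generally carry a Renilla luciferase gene with a cloning site just downstream of its stop codon, together with an independently expressed firefly luciferase that serves as an internal normalisation control.

The insert, described as a synthetic mutant version of the taranis 3' UTR, was cloned by restriction digestion between XhoI and NotI. In this type of backbone, that position would place the sequence in the 3' untranslated region of the reporter transcript, so that regulatory elements in the UTR influence luciferase output. The nature of the mutation is not stated. The name and the associated study, on how Dicer partner proteins tune mature miRNA length in flies and mammals, suggest that it is a control in which candidate miRNA target sites have been altered, for comparison with a wild-type taranis 3' UTR reporter. Its typical use would be in dual-luciferase assays in transfected cells, to test whether repression of the taranis UTR depends on specific miRNA recognition sequences. The record does not name the intended host cells.
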