>Addgene plasmid #41107 | siCheck2-taranismutant3'UTR | addgene partial sequence | sequence record 56059 | psiCHECK2-F 5'-GTCCGCAACTACAACGCCTACCTT-3'
AGATGTTCATCGAGTCCGACCCTGGGTTCTTTTCCAACGCTATTGTCGAGGGAGCTAAGAAGTTCCCTAA
CACCGAGTTCGTGAAGGTGAAGGGCCTCCACTTCAGCCAGGAGGACGCTCCAGATGAAATGGGTAAGTAC
ATCAAGAGCTTCGTGGAGCGCGTGCTGAAGAACGAGCAGTAATTCTAGGCGATCGCTCGAGTATCAGTTG
TAGACGATGACGGCGACGGATCCCCAGCGGATGGCGGCGTGCTGGTCGCGTCGCCTGCTGGCGCCCACTA
GCAATTCCAAGCAGTATTGAATCGACGAAATGGGGGAGGGGCTGAGGGGATGTTAAATGCTAATTGTGCT
CAGGTAAAGAACGTGCATGAGAATATAAATATATACATATATTCGAAAGTCTTGGTCCTAAATACCCCTC
TCCCCCTTCCTTCACACAAGCAATCGGGGACACAAATTAATTGCAATCTTTAATGAAATTCTTAAGAGAG
ATCGAAGAAATGGCAGAACAATGAATATGACAAATGAGCAAGCAAAACTATTAGCAAATTTTTCTAAGTG
TAAATATTATTAGTTTTAAGGCAAAACAGCGAACTCCTAGCCAAGTAAGTTTGAAACGGAAGCAAAACAA
AATTCTATATTAGCGTAACTTTAGCATTGTTAGTTGCAATTGTTGCAGTTTTTCGATTCAACACCACACA
AGAACAACAACAGCATCAAATCGAACAACAAAAGGCCGTTGGAAATTTTTCAAAACCCAAATCAATTAAC
AAAATTTACGTTTACGTTACGTTTACGTTGGCCTAAAGACGATGCAGCATTTGGCTTGCAAGGAGAAATT
GATGAAAAATCGAAAAACGTTTACTATATTACTAGCCATAAGTATTATTATTTATATAC
